>Addgene plasmid #73261 | BAZ2A | depositor partial sequence | sequence record 134775 | insert
ATGTGCAGCAGCCATCATCATCATCATCACGGCAGCGGCAGCGGCTCTGACCAGGAGGCAAAACCTTCAA
CTGAGGACTTGGGGGATAAGAAGGAAGGTGAATATATTAAACTCAAAGTCATTGGACAGGATAGCAGTGA
GATTCACTTCAAAGTGAAAATGACAACACATCTCAAGAAACTCAAAGAATCATACTGTCAAAGACAGGGT
GTTCCAATGAATTCACTCAGGTTTCTCTTTGAGGGTCAGAGAATTGCTGATAATCATACTCCAAAAGAAC
TGGGAATGGAGGAAGAAGATGTGATTGAAGTTTATCAGGAACAAACCGGTGGTCATATGAGCGTGAATAA
AGTTACCTGTCTGGTTTGTCGCAAAGGCGATAATGATGAATTTCTGCTGCTGTGTGATGGTTGTGATCGT
GGTTGTCATATCTATTGTCATCGTCCGAAAATGGAAGCAGTTCCGGAAGGTGATTGGTTTTGTACCGTTT
GTCTGGCACAGCAGGTTTAATGACTCGAGGATCCGGCTGCTAACAAAGCCCGAAAGGAAGCTGAGTTGGC
TGCTGCCACCGCTGAGCAATAA
