>Addgene plasmid #73261 | BAZ2A | addgene partial sequence | sequence record 136202 | T7 5'-TAATACGACTCACTATAGGG-3'
ACTTTAAGAAGGAGATATACCATGTGCAGCAGCCATCATCATCATCATCACGGCAGCGGCAGCGGCTCTG
ACCAGGAGGCAAAACCTTCAACTGAGGACTTGGGGGATAAGAAGGAAGGTGAATATATTAAACTCAAAGT
CATTGGACAGGATAGCAGTGAGATTCACTTCAAAGTGAAAATGACAACACATCTCAAGAAACTCAAAGAA
TCATACTGTCAAAGACAGGGTGTTCCAATGAATTCACTCAGGTTTCTCTTTGAGGGTCAGAGAATTGCTG
ATAATCATACTCCAAAAGAACTGGGAATGGAGGAAGAAGATGTGATTGAAGTTTATCAGGAACAAACCGG
TGGTCATATGAGCGTGAATAAAGTTACCTGTCTGGTTTGTCGCAAAGGCGATAATGATGAATTTCTGCTG
CTGTGTGATGGTTGTGATCGTGGTTGTCATATCTATTGTCATCGTCCGAAAATGGAAGCAGTTCCGGAAG
GTGATTGGTTTTGTACCGTTTGTCTGGCACAGCAGGTTTAATGACTCGAGGATCCGGCTGCTAACAAAGC
CCGAAAGGAAGCTGAGTTGGCTGCTGCCACCGCTGAGCAATAACTAGCATAACCCCTTGGGGCCTCTAAA
CGGGTCTTGAGGGGTTTTTTGCTGAAAGGAGGAACTATATCCGGATATCCCGCAAGAGGCCCGGCAGTAC
CGGCATAACCAAGCCTATGCCTACAGCATCCAGGGTGACGGTGCCGAGGATGACGATGAGCGCATTGTTA
GATTTCATACACGGTGCCTGACTGCGTTAGCAATTTAACTGTGATAAACTACCGCATTAAAGCTTATCGA
TGATAAGCTGTCAAACATGAGAATTCTTGAAGACGAAAGGGCCTCGTGATACGCCTATTTTTATAGGTTA
ATGTCATGATAATAATGG
