>Addgene plasmid #73261 | BAZ2A | addgene partial sequence | sequence record 137185 | T7term 5'-GCTAGTTATTGCTCAGCGG-3'
TAGCAGCCGGATCCTCGAGTCATTAAACCTGCTGTGCCAGACAAACGGTACAAAACCAATCACCTTCCGG
AACTGCTTCCATTTTCGGACGATGACAATAGATATGACAACCACGATCACAACCATCACACAGCAGCAGA
AATTCATCATTATCGCCTTTGCGACAAACCAGACAGGTAACTTTATTCACGCTCATATGACCACCGGTTT
GTTCCTGATAAACTTCAATCACATCTTCTTCCTCCATTCCCAGTTCTTTTGGAGTATGATTATCAGCAAT
TCTCTGACCCTCAAAGAGAAACCTGAGTGAATTCATTGGAACACCCTGTCTTTGACAGTATGATTCTTTG
AGTTTCTTGAGATGTGTTGTCATTTTCACTTTGAAGTGAATCTCACTGCTATCCTGTCCAATGACTTTGA
GTTTAATATATTCACCTTCCTTCTTATCCCCCAAGTCCTCAGTTGAAGGTTTTGCCTCCTGGTCAGAGCC
GCTGCCGCTGCCGTGATGATGATGATGATGGCTGCTGCACATGGTATATCTCCTTCTTAAAGTTAAACAA
AATTATTTCTAGAGGGGAATTGTTATCCGCTCACAATTCCCCTATAGTGAGTCGTATTAATTTCGCGGGA
TCGAGATCTCGATCCTCTACGCCGGACGCATCGTGGCCGGCATCACCGGCGCCACAGGTGCGGTTGCTGG
CGCCTATATCGCCGACATCACCGATGGGGAAGATCGGGCTCGCCACTTCGGGCTCATGAGCGCTTGTTTC
GGCGTGGGTATGGTGGCAGGCCCCGTGGCCGGGGGACTGTTGGGCGCCATCTCCTTGCATGCACCATTCC
TTGCGG
