[The description below was written by a language model from this plasmid's Addgene catalogue record.]
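Description:
BAZ2A is a bacterial expression plasmid built on the pET-SUMO backbone, made to produce a fragment of the human BAZ2A protein (also known as TIP5 or WALp3) for structure determination. It is recorded as a low-copy plasmid selected with ampicillin. No feature table is supplied, so the origin of replication and other backbone elements are not documented here beyond what the backbone name implies.

The insert is a 582 bp segment of human BAZ2A rather than the full open reading frame. The record warns that it may not be the full ORF. The annotation in the mutation field points to a Pfam PHD domain at residues 1652–1696, so the construct evidently covers the PHD zinc finger region of the protein. PHD fingers commonly act as histone tail readers. Expression is driven by the T7 promoter, which requires a host that supplies T7 RNA polymerase. The sequencing primers listed are the standard T7 promoter and T7 terminator primers flanking the cassette. The backbone adds an N-terminal His6-SUMO fusion. The hexahistidine tag allows immobilised metal affinity purification. The SUMO moiety generally improves solubility and can be removed with a SUMO-specific protease to release the target protein.

The depositor comments refer to a solved structure from a structural genomics programme, which fits the stated use in producing recombinant protein for structural work. The same comments recommend Sf9 insect cells for protein expression. That sits awkwardly with a T7-driven bacterial vector, and the record does not resolve the discrepancy.
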