Addgene plasmid #73261: BAZ2A
Purpose: Bacterial expression for structure determination; may not be full ORF
Depositing lab: Nicola Burgess-Brown. Depositing organization: University of Oxford.
Backbone
  Vector backbone: pET-SUMO
  Vector type: Bacterial Expression
Growth in bacteria
  Bacterial resistance: Ampicillin, 100 μg/mL
  Growth temperature: 37°C
  Growth strain: DH5alpha
  Copy number: Low Copy
Gene/Insert
  Gene/Insert name: BAZ2A (alt names: BAZ2AA-c026; gi|7304921)
  Species: H. sapiens (human)
  Insert size (bp): 582
  Mutation: pfam00628:PHD 1652-1696
  Entrez Gene: BAZ2A (a.k.a. TIP5, WALp3)
  Promoter: T7
  Tag / fusion protein: His-6-SUMO (N terminal on backbone)
  Cloning method: Unknown
  Sequencing primers: 5′ T7; 3′ T7 terminal
Terms and licenses: Academic/Nonprofit Terms; Industry Terms: Not Available to Industry
Depositor comments: Use SF9 for protein expression. See also 4Q6F: http://www.thesgc.org/structures/4Q6F
How to cite: BAZ2A was a gift from Nicola Burgess-Brown (Addgene plasmid # 73261 ; http://n2t.net/addgene:73261 ; RRID:Addgene_73261)
